Addgene plasmid #231631: Orai1-jGCaMP8f V203Y
Depositing lab: Michael Cahalan. Publication: Photoswitching alters fluorescence readout of jGCaMP8 Ca(2+) indicators tethered to Orai1 channels. Dynes JL, Yeromin AV, Cahalan MD. Proc Natl Acad Sci U S A. 2023 Sep 26;120(39):e2309328120. doi: 10.1073/pnas.2309328120. Epub 2023 Sep 20. PubMed 37729200.
Backbone
  Vector backbone: pEGFP-N1
  Backbone manufacturer: Clontech
  Backbone size w/o insert (bp): 3958
  Total vector size (bp): 6169
  Modifications to backbone: The EGFP gene has been replaced with the genetically encoded calcium indicator jGCaMP8f V203Y.
  Vector type: Mammalian Expression
  Selectable markers: Neomycin (select with G418)
Growth in bacteria
  Bacterial resistance: Kanamycin, 50 μg/mL
  Growth temperature: 37°C
  Growth strain: DH5alpha
  Copy number: High Copy
Gene/Insert
  Gene/Insert name: Orai1-jGCaMP8f V203Y
  Species: H. sapiens (human), Synthetic
  Insert size (bp): 2211
  Entrez Gene: ORAI1 (a.k.a. CRACM1, IMD9, ORAT1, TAM2, TMEM142A)
  Promoter: CMV Immediate Early
  Tag / fusion protein: jGCaMP8f V203Y (C terminal on insert)
  Cloning method: Restriction Enzyme; 5′ cloning site XhoI (not destroyed); 3′ cloning site NotI (not destroyed)
  Sequencing primers: 5′ TGACGTCAATGGGAGTTTG; 3′ ACATTGATGAGTTTGGAC
Resource information
  A portion of this plasmid was derived from a plasmid made by: the GENIE Project, Janelia Research Campus, plasmid pGP-CMV-jGCaMP8f (Addgene #162373) containing jGCaMP8f.
Terms and licenses: Academic/Nonprofit Terms; Industry Terms: Not Available to Industry
Depositor comments: The fusion protein in this plasmid contains the genetically encoded calcium indicator jGCaMP8f from the plasmid pGP-CMV-jGCaMP8f (Addgene plasmid # 162373). jGCaMP8f has been mutated (V203Y, EGFP numbering) to minimize fluorophore photoswitching. Note that the hOrai1 gene isolated in the Cahalan lab contains a silent mutation/polymorphism (T798C; aa T266).
How to cite: Orai1-jGCaMP8f V203Y was a gift from Michael Cahalan (Addgene plasmid # 231631 ; http://n2t.net/addgene:231631 ; RRID:Addgene_231631)
