[The description below was written by a language model from this plasmid's Addgene catalogue record and pLannotate feature annotations shown in this document.]
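Description:
Orai1-jGCaMP8f V203Y is a mammalian expression plasmid built on the Clontech pEGFP-N1 backbone, in which the EGFP gene has been replaced by the genetically encoded calcium indicator jGCaMP8f carrying a V203Y substitution (EGFP numbering). The total size is 6,169 bp, with a 2,211 bp insert cloned between XhoI and NotI sites that remain intact. It replicates in E. coli at high copy from a ColE1/pUC-type origin and also carries an f1 origin. A single Tn5 aminoglycoside phosphotransferase gene provides both selections. The bacterial bla promoter drives it for kanamycin resistance, and the SV40 early promoter drives it for G418 selection in mammalian cells, with an HSV TK polyadenylation signal downstream.

The payload is a fusion protein expressed from the CMV immediate early enhancer and promoter and terminated by the SV40 poly(A) signal. Human ORAI1, the pore-forming subunit of the store-operated CRAC channel that is activated by STIM1, sits at the N-terminus and is joined through residual multiple-cloning-site sequence to jGCaMP8f V203Y at its C-terminus. The automated annotation labels the sensor region as a GCaMP6s fragment, which reflects sequence similarity within the GCaMP family rather than the actual variant. The depositor states that the indicator derives from a GENIE Project jGCaMP8f plasmid and that the V203Y change was introduced to minimise fluorophore photoswitching. The ORAI1 coding sequence also carries a silent polymorphism at T266. Short annotated hits to large T antigen, ble and bGH poly(A) are fragments only.

Tethering the indicator to the channel places the sensor next to the site of calcium entry. This makes the construct suited to fluorescence readout of local Ca2+ signals at Orai1 channels with fewer photoswitching artefacts.
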