Features (pLannotate 1.2.2; 16 found; start..end, strand, type, name):
     61..364     +  enhancer       CMV enhancer: human cytomegalovirus immediate early enhancer
    365..568     +  promoter       CMV promoter: human cytomegalovirus (CMV) immediate early promoter
    591..619     +  misc_feature   MCS (fragment): multiple cloning site
    624..1526    +  CDS            ORAI1: CRCM1_HUMAN - Also known as CRACM1, TMEM142A. Experimental evidence at protein level: Swiss-Prot protein existence level 1. Ca(2+) release-activated Ca(2+) (CRAC) channel subunit which mediates Ca(2+) influx following depletion of intracellular Ca(2+) stores and channel activation by the Ca(2+) sensor, STIM1 (PubMed:16582901, PubMed:16645049, PubMed:16733527, PubMed:16766533, PubMed:16807233, PubMed:19249086, PubMed:23307288, PubMed:24351972, PubMed:24591628, PubMed:28219928, PubMed:20354224, PubMed:26956484). CRAC channels are the main pathway for Ca(2+) influx in T-cells and promote the immu
   1527..1564    +  misc_feature   MCS (fragment): multiple cloning site
   1659..2828    +  CDS            GCaMP6s (fragment): improved fluorescent protein-based calcium sensor (Chen et al., 2013)
   2851..2934    +  CDS            large T antigen (fragment): large T antigen from SV40 (simian virus 40)
   2957..3078    +  polyA_signal   SV40 poly(A) signal: SV40 polyadenylation signal
   3112..3540    -  rep_origin     f1 ori (sequence partly withheld): f1 bacteriophage origin of replication; arrow indicates direction of (+) strand synthesis
   3567..3671    +  promoter       AmpR promoter: bla
   3673..4030    +  promoter       SV40 promoter: SV40 enhancer and early promoter
   4065..4859    +  CDS            NeoR/KanR: aminoglycoside phosphotransferase from Tn5; aph(3')-II (or nptII); confers resistance to neomycin, kanamycin, and G418 (Geneticin®)
   4880..5032    +  CDS            ble (fragment): BLE_KLEPN - Experimental evidence at protein level: Swiss-Prot protein existence level 1. Binding protein with a strong affinity to the bleomycin family of antibiotics. Binds to CL990; an antimitotic-antibiotic compound. From Klebsiella pneumoniae.
   5091..5138    +  polyA_signal   HSV TK poly(A) signal: herpes simplex virus thymidine kinase polyadenylation signal (Cole and Stacy, 1985)
   5229..5245    -  polyA_signal   bGH poly(A) signal (fragment): bovine growth hormone polyadenylation signal
   5467..6055    +  rep_origin     ori: high-copy-number ColE1/pMB1/pBR322/pUC origin of replication
>Addgene plasmid #231631 | Orai1-jGCaMP8f V203Y | addgene full sequence | sequence record 462299 | Addgene NGS Result
TAGTTATTAATAGTAATCAATTACGGGGTCATTAGTTCATAGCCCATATATGGAGTTCCGCGTTACATAA
CTTACGGTAAATGGCCCGCCTGGCTGACCGCCCAACGACCCCCGCCCATTGACGTCAATAATGACGTATG
TTCCCATAGTAACGCCAATAGGGACTTTCCATTGACGTCAATGGGTGGAGTATTTACGGTAAACTGCCCA
CTTGGCAGTACATCAAGTGTATCATATGCCAAGTACGCCCCCTATTGACGTCAATGACGGTAAATGGCCC
GCCTGGCATTATGCCCAGTACATGACCTTATGGGACTTTCCTACTTGGCAGTACATCTACGTATTAGTCA
TCGCTATTACCATGGTGATGCGGTTTTGGCAGTACATCAATGGGCGTGGATAGCGGTTTGACTCACGGGG
ATTTCCAAGTCTCCACCCCATTGACGTCAATGGGAGTTTGTTTTGGCACCAAAATCAACGGGACTTTCCA
AAATGTCGTAACAACTCCGCCCCATTGACGCAAATGGGCGGTAGGCGTGTACGGTGGGAGGTCTATATAA
GCAGAGCTGGTTTAGTGAACCGTCAGATCCGCTAGCGCTACCGGACTCAGATCTCGAGCCACCATGCATC
CGGAGCCCGCCCCGCCCCCGAGCCGCAGCAGTCCCGAGCTTCCCCCAAGCGGCGGCAGCACCACCAGCGG
CAGCCGCCGGAGCCGCCGCCGCAGCGGGGACGGGGAGCCCCCGGGGGCCCCGCCACCGCCGCCGTCCGCC
GTCACCTACCCGGACTGGATCGGCCAGAGTTACTCCGAGGTGATGAGCCTCAACGAGCACTCCATGCAGG
CGCTGTCCTGGCGCAAGCTCTACTTGAGCCGCGCCAAGCTTAAAGCCTCCAGCCGGACCTCGGCTCTGCT
CTCCGGCTTCGCCATGGTGGCAATGGTGGAGGTGCAGCTGGACGCTGACCACGACTACCCACCGGGGCTG
CTCATCGCCTTCAGTGCCTGCACCACAGTGCTGGTGGCTGTGCACCTGTTTGCGCTCATGATCAGCACCT
GCATCCTGCCCAACATCGAGGCGGTGAGCAACGTGCACAATCTCAACTCGGTCAAGGAGTCCCCCCATGA
GCGCATGCACCGCCACATCGAGCTGGCCTGGGCCTTCTCCACCGTCATCGGCACGCTGCTCTTCCTAGCT
GAGGTGGTGCTGCTCTGCTGGGTCAAGTTCTTGCCCCTCAAGAAGCAGCCAGGCCAGCCAAGGCCCACCA
GCAAGCCCCCCGCCAGTGGCGCAGCAGCCAACGTCAGCACCAGCGGCATCACCCCGGGCCAGGCAGCTGC
CATCGCCTCGACCACCATCATGGTGCCCTTCGGCCTGATCTTTATCGTCTTCGCCGTCCACTTCTACCGC
TCACTGGTTAGCCATAAGACCGACCGACAGTTCCAGGAGCTCAACGAGCTGGCGGAGTTTGCCCGCTTAC
AGGACCAGCTGGACCACAGAGGGGACCACCCCCTGACGCCCGGCAGCCACTATGCCCGAATTCTGCAGTC
GACGGTACCGCGGGCCCGGGATCCACCGGTCGCCACCCTGCACACGCGTCGCAAGAAGACCTTCAAGGAG
GTGGCCACCGCCGTGAAGATCATCGCCCGCCTGATGGGCCTGAAGATCAACGTCTATATCAAGGCCGACA
AGCAGAAGAACGGCATCAAGGCGAACTTCCACATCCGCCACAACATCGAGGACGGCGGCGTGCAGCTCGC
CTACCACTACCAGCAGAACACCCCCATCGGCGACGGCCCCGTGCTGCTGCCCGACAACCACTACCTGAGC
TACGAGTCCAAACTTTCGAAAGACCCCAACGAGAAGCGCGATCACATGGTCCTGCTGGAGTTCGTGACCG
CCGCCGGGATCACTCTCGGCATGGACGAGCTGTACAAGGGCGGTACCGGAGGGAGCATGGTGAGCAAGGG
CGAGGAGCTGTTCACCGGGGTGGTGCCCATCCTGGTCGAGCTGGACGGCGACGTAAACGGCCACAAGTTC
AGCGTGTCCGGCGAGGGTGAGGGCGATGCCACCTACGGCAAGCTGACCCTGAAGTTCATCTGCACCACCG
GCAAGCTGCCCGTGCCCTGGCCCACCCTCGTGACCACCCTGACCTACGGCGTGCAGTGCTTCAGCCGCTA
CCCCGACCACATGAAGCAGCACGACTTCTTCAAGTCCGCCATGCCCGAAGGCTACATCCAGGAGCGCACC
ATCTTCTTCAAGGACGACGGCAACTACAAGACCCGCGCCGAGGTGAAGTTCGAGGGCGACACCCTGGTGA
ACCGCATCGAGCTGAAGGGCATCGACTTCAAGGAGGACGGCAACATCCTGGGGCACAAGCTGGAGTACAA
CCTGCCGGACCAACTGACTGAAGAGCAGATCGCAGAATTTAAAGAGGCTTTCTCCCTATTTGACAAGGAC
GGGGATGGGACAATAACAACCAAGGAGCTGGGGACGGTGATGCGGTCTCTCGGACTGAACCCCACAGAAG
CAGAGCTGCAGGACATGATCAATGAAGTAGATGCCGACGGTGACGGCACAATCGACTTCCCTGAGTTCCT
GACAATGATGGCAAGAAAAATGAAATACAGGGACACGGAAGAAGAAATTAGAGAAGCGTTCGGTGTGTTT
GATAAGGATGGCAATGGCTACATCAGTGCAGCAGAGCTTCGCCACGTGATGACAAACCTTGGAGAGAAGT
TAACAGATGAAGAGGTTGATGAAATGATCAGGGAAGCAGACATCGATGGGGATGGTCAGGTAAACTACGA
AGAGTTTGTACAAATGATGACAGCGAAGCTTTAAAGCGGCCGCGACTCTAGATCATAATCAGCCATACCA
CATTTGTAGAGGTTTTACTTGCTTTAAAAAACCTCCCACACCTCCCCCTGAACCTGAAACATAAAATGAA
TGCAATTGTTGTTGTTAACTTGTTTATTGCAGCTTATAATGGTTACAAATAAAGCAATAGCATCACAAAT
TTCACAAATAAAGCATTTTTTTCACTGCATTCTAGTTGTGGTTTGTCCAAACTCATCAATGTATCTTAAG
GCGTAAATTGTAAGCGTTAATATTTTGTTAAAATTCGCGTTAAATTTTTGTTAAATCAGCTCATTTTTTA
ACCAATAGGCCGAAATCGGCAAAATCCCTTATAAATCAAAAGAATAGACCGAGATAGGGT
[37 nt withheld, positions 3211-3247]
AAAGAACGTGGACTCCAACGTCAAAGG
[49 nt withheld, positions 3275-3323]
T
[91 nt withheld, positions 3325-3415]
G
[124 nt withheld, positions 3417-3540]
CAGGTGGCACTTTTCGGGGAAATGTGCGCGGAACCCCTATTTGTTTATTTTTCTAAATACATTCAAATAT
GTATCCGCTCATGAGACAATAACCCTGATAAATGCTTCAATAATATTGAAAAAGGAAGAGTCCTGAGGCG
GAAAGAACCAGCTGTGGAATGTGTGTCAGTTAGGGTGTGGAAAGTCCCCAGGCTCCCCAGCAGGCAGAAG
TATGCAAAGCATGCATCTCAATTAGTCAGCAACCAGGTGTGGAAAGTCCCCAGGCTCCCCAGCAGGCAGA
AGTATGCAAAGCATGCATCTCAATTAGTCAGCAACCATAGTCCCGCCCCTAACTCCGCCCATCCCGCCCC
TAACTCCGCCCAGTTCCGCCCATTCTCCGCCCCATGGCTGACTAATTTTTTTTATTTATGCAGAGGCCGA
GGCCGCCTCGGCCTCTGAGCTATTCCAGAAGTAGTGAGGAGGCTTTTTTGGAGGCCTAGGCTTTTGCAAA
GATCGATCAAGAGACAGGATGAGGATCGTTTCGCATGATTGAACAAGATGGATTGCACGCAGGTTCTCCG
GCCGCTTGGGTGGAGAGGCTATTCGGCTATGACTGGGCACAACAGACAATCGGCTGCTCTGATGCCGCCG
TGTTCCGGCTGTCAGCGCAGGGGCGCCCGGTTCTTTTTGTCAAGACCGACCTGTCCGGTGCCCTGAATGA
ACTGCAAGACGAGGCAGCGCGGCTATCGTGGCTGGCCACGACGGGCGTTCCTTGCGCAGCTGTGCTCGAC
GTTGTCACTGAAGCGGGAAGGGACTGGCTGCTATTGGGCGAAGTGCCGGGGCAGGATCTCCTGTCATCTC
ACCTTGCTCCTGCCGAGAAAGTATCCATCATGGCTGATGCAATGCGGCGGCTGCATACGCTTGATCCGGC
TACCTGCCCATTCGACCACCAAGCGAAACATCGCATCGAGCGAGCACGTACTCGGATGGAAGCCGGTCTT
GTCGATCAGGATGATCTGGACGAAGAGCATCAGGGGCTCGCGCCAGCCGAACTGTTCGCCAGGCTCAAGG
CGAGCATGCCCGACGGCGAGGATCTCGTCGTGACCCATGGCGATGCCTGCTTGCCGAATATCATGGTGGA
AAATGGCCGCTTTTCTGGATTCATCGACTGTGGCCGGCTGGGTGTGGCGGACCGCTATCAGGACATAGCG
TTGGCTACCCGTGATATTGCTGAAGAGCTTGGCGGCGAATGGGCTGACCGCTTCCTCGTGCTTTACGGTA
TCGCCGCTCCCGATTCGCAGCGCATCGCCTTCTATCGCCTTCTTGACGAGTTCTTCTGAGCGGGACTCTG
GGGTTCGAAATGACCGACCAAGCGACGCCCAACCTGCCATCACGAGATTTCGATTCCACCGCCGCCTTCT
ATGAAAGGTTGGGCTTCGGAATCGTTTTCCGGGACGCCGGCTGGATGATCCTCCAGCGCGGGGATCTCAT
GCTGGAGTTCTTCGCCCACCCTAGGGGGAGGCTAACTGAAACACGGAAGGAGACAATACCGGAAGGAACC
CGCGCTATGACGGCAATAAAAAGACAGAATAAAACGCACGGTGTTGGGTCGTTTGTTCATAAACGCGGGG
TTCGGTCCCAGGGCTGGCACTCTGTCGATACCCCACCGAGACCCCATTGGGGCCAATACGCCCGCGTTTC
TTCCTTTTCCCCACCCCACCCCCCAAGTTCGGGTGAAGGCCCAGGGCTCGCAGCCAACGTCGGGGCGGCA
GGCCCTGCCATAGCCTCAGGTTACTCATATATACTTTAGATTGATTTAAAACTTCATTTTTAATTTAAAA
GGATCTAGGTGAAGATCCTTTTTGATAATCTCATGACCAAAATCCCTTAACGTGAGTTTTCGTTCCACTG
AGCGTCAGACCCCGTAGAAAAGATCAAAGGATCTTCTTGAGATCCTTTTTTTCTGCGCGTAATCTGCTGC
TTGCAAACAAAAAAACCACCGCTACCAGCGGTGGTTTGTTTGCCGGATCAAGAGCTACCAACTCTTTTTC
CGAAGGTAACTGGCTTCAGCAGAGCGCAGATACCAAATACTGTTCTTCTAGTGTAGCCGTAGTTAGGCCA
CCACTTCAAGAACTCTGTAGCACCGCCTACATACCTCGCTCTGCTAATCCTGTTACCAGTGGCTGCTGCC
AGTGGCGATAAGTCGTGTCTTACCGGGTTGGACTCAAGACGATAGTTACCGGATAAGGCGCAGCGGTCGG
GCTGAACGGGGGGTTCGTGCACACAGCCCAGCTTGGAGCGAACGACCTACACCGAACTGAGATACCTACA
GCGTGAGCTATGAGAAAGCGCCACGCTTCCCGAAGGGAGAAAGGCGGACAGGTATCCGGTAAGCGGCAGG
GTCGGAACAGGAGAGCGCACGAGGGAGCTTCCAGGGGGAAACGCCTGGTATCTTTATAGTCCTGTCGGGT
TTCGCCACCTCTGACTTGAGCGTCGATTTTTGTGATGCTCGTCAGGGGGGCGGAGCCTATGGAAAAACGC
CAGCAACGCGGCCTTTTTACGGTTCCTGGCCTTTTGCTGGCCTTTTGCTCACATGTTCTTTCCTGCGTTA
TCCCCTGATTCTGTGGATAACCGTATTACCGCCATGCAT
